>Addgene plasmid #58790 | pcDNA3-FLAG-Luc-N | addgene full sequence | sequence record 424721 | Addgene NGS Result
GGCCTATTGGTTAAAAAATGAGCTGATTTAACAAAAATTTAACGCGAATTAATTCTGTGGAATGTGTGTC
AGTTAGGGTGTGGAAAGTCCCCAGGCTCCCCAGCAGGCAGAAGTATGCAAAGCATGCATCTCAATTAGTC
AGCAACCAGGTGTGGAAAGTCCCCAGGCTCCCCAGCAGGCAGAAGTATGCAAAGCATGCATCTCAATTAG
TCAGCAACCATAGTCCCGCCCCTAACTCCGCCCATCCCGCCCCTAACTCCGCCCAGTTCCGCCCATTCTC
CGCCCCATGGCTGACTAATTTTTTTTATTTATGCAGAGGCCGAGGCCGCCTCTGCCTCTGAGCTATTCCA
GAAGTAGTGAGGAGGCTTTTTTGGAGGCCTAGGCTTTTGCAAAAAGCTCCCGGGAGCTTGTATATCCATT
TTCGGATCTGATCAAGAGACAGGATGAGGATCGTTTCGCATGATTGAACAAGATGGATTGCACGCAGGTT
CTCCGGCCGCTTGGGTGGAGAGGCTATTCGGCTATGACTGGGCACAACAGACAATCGGCTGCTCTGATGC
CGCCGTGTTCCGGCTGTCAGCGCAGGGGCGCCCGGTTCTTTTTGTCAAGACCGACCTGTCCGGTGCCCTG
AATGAACTGCAGGACGAGGCAGCGCGGCTATCGTGGCTGGCCACGACGGGCGTTCCTTGCGCAGCTGTGC
TCGACGTTGTCACTGAAGCGGGAAGGGACTGGCTGCTATTGGGCGAAGTGCCGGGGCAGGATCTCCTGTC
ATCTCACCTTGCTCCTGCCGAGAAAGTATCCATCATGGCTGATGCAATGCGGCGGCTGCATACGCTTGAT
CCGGCTACCTGCCCATTCGACCACCAAGCGAAACATCGCATCGAGCGAGCACGTACTCGGATGGAAGCCG
GTCTTGTCGATCAGGATGATCTGGACGAAGAGCATCAGGGGCTCGCGCCAGCCGAACTGTTCGCCAGGCT
CAAGGCGCGCATGCCCGACGGCGAGGATCTCGTCGTGACCCATGGCGATGCCTGCTTGCCGAATATCATG
GTGGAAAATGGCCGCTTTTCTGGATTCATCGACTGTGGCCGGCTGGGTGTGGCGGACCGCTATCAGGACA
TAGCGTTGGCTACCCGTGATATTGCTGAAGAGCTTGGCGGCGAATGGGCTGACCGCTTCCTCGTGCTTTA
CGGTATCGCCGCTCCCGATTCGCAGCGCATCGCCTTCTATCGCCTTCTTGACGAGTTCTTCTGAGCGGGA
CTCTGGGGTTCGAAATGACCGACCAAGCGACGCCCAACCTGCCATCACGAGATTTCGATTCCACCGCCGC
CTTCTATGAAAGGTTGGGCTTCGGAATCGTTTTCCGGGACGCCGGCTGGATGATCCTCCAGCGCGGGGAT
CTCATGCTGGAGTTCTTCGCCCACCCCAACTTGTTTATTGCAGCTTATAATGGTTACAAATAAAGCAATA
GCATCACAAATTTCACAAATAAAGCATTTTTTTCACTGCATTCTAGTTGTGGTTTGTCCAAACTCATCAA
TGTATCTTATCATGTCTGTATACCGTCGACCTCTAGCTAGAGCTTGGCGTAATCATGGTCATAGCTGTTT
CCTGTGTGAAATTGTTATCCGCTCACAATTCCACACAACATACGAGCCGGAAGCATAAAGTGTAAAGCCT
GGGGTGCCTAATGAGTGAGCTAACTCACATTAATTGCGTTGCGCTCACTGCCCGCTTTCCAGTCGGGAAA
CCTGTCGTGCCAGCTGCATTAATGAATCGGCCAACGCGCGGGGAGAGGCGGTTTGCGTATTGGGCGCTCT
TCCGCTTCCTCGCTCACTGACTCGCTGCGCTCGGTCGTTCGGCTGCGGCGAGCGGTATCAGCTCACTCAA
AGGCGGTAATACGGTTATCCACAGAATCAGGGGATAACGCAGGAAAGAACATGTGAGCAAAAGGCCAGCA
AAAGGCCAGGAACCGTAAAAAGGCCGCGTTGCTGGCGTTTTTCCATAGGCTCCGCCCCCCTGACGAGCAT
CACAAAAATCGACGCTCAAGTCAGAGGTGGCGAAACCCGACAGGACTATAAAGATACCAGGCGTTTCCCC
CTGGAAGCTCCCTCGTGCGCTCTCCTGTTCCGACCCTGCCGCTTACCGGATACCTGTCCGCCTTTCTCCC
TTCGGGAAGCGTGGCGCTTTCTCATAGCTCACGCTGTAGGTATCTCAGTTCGGTGTAGGTCGTTCGCTCC
AAGCTGGGCTGTGTGCACGAACCCCCCGTTCAGCCCGACCGCTGCGCCTTATCCGGTAACTATCGTCTTG
AGTCCAACCCGGTAAGACACGACTTATCGCCACTGGCAGCAGCCACTGGTAACAGGATTAGCAGAGCGAG
GTATGTAGGCGGTGCTACAGAGTTCTTGAAGTGGTGGCCTAACTACGGCTACACTAGAAGAACAGTATTT
GGTATCTGCGCTCTGCTGAAGCCAGTTACCTTCGGAAAAAGAGTTGGTAGCTCTTGATCCGGCAAACAAA
CCACCGCTGGTAGCGGTGGTTTTTTTGTTTGCAAGCAGCAGATTACGCGCAGAAAAAAAGGATCTCAAGA
AGATCCTTTGATCTTTTCTACGGGGTCTGACGCTCAGTGGAACGAAAACTCACGTTAAGGGATTTTGGTC
ATGAGATTATCAAAAAGGATCTTCACCTAGATCCTTTTAAATTAAAAATGAAGTTTTAAATCAATCTAAA
GTATATATGAGTAAACTTGGTCTGACAGTTACCAATGCTTAATCAGTGAGGCACCTATCTCAGCGATCTG
TCTATTTCGTTCATCCATAGTTGCCTGACTCCCCGTCGTGTAGATAACTACGATACGGGAGGGCTTACCA
TCTGGCCCCAGTGCTGCAATGATACCGCGAGACCCACGCTCACCGGCTCCAGATTTATCAGCAATAAACC
AGCCAGCCGGAAGGGCCGAGCGCAGAAGTGGTCCTGCAACTTTATCCGCCTCCATCCAGTCTATTAATTG
TTGCCGGGAAGCTAGAGTAAGTAGTTCGCCAGTTAATAGTTTGCGCAACGTTGTTGCCATTGCTACAGGC
ATCGTGGTGTCACGCTCGTCGTTTGGTATGGCTTCATTCAGCTCCGGTTCCCAACGATCAAGGCGAGTTA
CATGATCCCCCATGTTGTGCAAAAAAGCGGTTAGCTCCTTCGGTCCTCCGATCGTTGTCAGAAGTAAGTT
GGCCGCAGTGTTATCACTCATGGTTATGGCAGCACTGCATAATTCTCTTACTGTCATGCCATCCGTAAGA
TGCTTTTCTGTGACTGGTGAGTACTCAACCAAGTCATTCTGAGAATAGTGTATGCGGCGACCGAGTTGCT
CTTGCCCGGCGTCAATACGGGATAATACCGCGCCACATAGCAGAACTTTAAAAGTGCTCATCATTGGAAA
ACGTTCTTCGGGGCGAAAACTCTCAAGGATCTTACCGCTGTTGAGATCCAGTTCGATGTAACCCACTCGT
GCACCCAACTGATCTTCAGCATCTTTTACTTTCACCAGCGTTTCTGGGTGAGCAAAAACAGGAAGGCAAA
ATGCCGCAAAAAAGGGAATAAGGGCGACACGGAAATGTTGAATACTCATACTCTTCCTTTTTCAATATTA
TTGAAGCATTTATCAGGGTTATTGTCTCATGAGCGGATACATATTTGAATGTATTTAGAAAAATAAACAA
ATAGGGGTTCCGCGCACATTTCCCCGAAAAGTGCCACCTGACGTCGACGGATCGGGAGATCTCCCGATCC
CCTATGGTGCACTCTCAGTACAATCTGCTCTGATGCCGCATAGTTAAGCCAGTATCTGCTCCCTGCTTGT
GTGTTGGAGGTCGCTGAGTAGTGCGCGAGCAAAATTTAAGCTACAACAAGGCAAGGCTTGACCGACAATT
GCATGAAGAATCTGCTTAGGGTTAGGCGTTTTGCGCTGCTTCGCGATGTACGGGCCAGATATACGCGTTG
ACATTGATTATTGACTAGTTATTAATAGTAATCAATTACGGGGTCATTAGTTCATAGCCCATATATGGAG
TTCCGCGTTACATAACTTACGGTAAATGGCCCGCCTGGCTGACCGCCCAACGACCCCCGCCCATTGACGT
CAATAATGACGTATGTTCCCATAGTAACGCCAATAGGGACTTTCCATTGACGTCAATGGGTGGAGTATTT
ACGGTAAACTGCCCACTTGGCAGTACATCAAGTGTATCATATGCCAAGTACGCCCCCTATTGACGTCAAT
GACGGTAAATGGCCCGCCTGGCATTATGCCCAGTACATGACCTTATGGGACTTTCCTACTTGGCAGTACA
TCTACGTATTAGTCATCGCTATTACCATGGTGATGCGGTTTTGGCAGTACATCAATGGGCGTGGATAGCG
GTTTGACTCACGGGGATTTCCAAGTCTCCACCCCATTGACGTCAATGGGAGTTTGTTTTGGCACCAAAAT
CAACGGGACTTTCCAAAATGTCGTAACAACTCCGCCCCATTGACGCAAATGGGCGGTAGGCGTGTACGGT
GGGAGGTCTATATAAGCAGAGCTCTCTGGCTAACTAGAGAACCCACTGCTTACTGGCTTATCGAAATTAA
TACGACTCACTATAGGGAGACCCAAGCTTATGGACTACAAGGACGACGATGACAAGGAACTAGCTCTAGT
TGAATTCGGATCCATGGAAGACGCCAAAAACATAAAGAAAGGCCCGGCGCCATTCTATCCTCTAGAGGAT
GGAACCGCTGGAGAGCAACTGCATAAGGCTATGAAGAGATACGCCCTGGTTCCTGGAACAATTGCTTTTA
CAGATGCACATATCGAGGTGAACATCACGTACGCGGAATACTTCGAAATGTCCGTTCGGTTGGCAGAAGC
TATGAAACGATATGGGCTGAATACAAATCACAGAATCGTCGTATGCAGTGAAAACTCTCTTCAATTCTTT
ATGCCGGTGTTGGGCGCGTTATTTATCGGAGTTGCAGTTGCGCCCGCGAACGACATTTATAATGAACGTG
AATTGCTCAACAGTATGAACATTTCGCAGCCTACCGTAGTGTTTGTTTCCAAAAAGGGGTTGCAAAAAAT
TTTGAACGTGCAAAAAAAATTACCAATAATCCAGAAAATTATTATCATGGATTCTAAAACGGATTACCAG
GGATTTCAGTCGATGTACACGTTCGTCACATCTCATCTACCTCCCGGTTTTAATGAATACGATTTTGTAC
CAGAGTCCTTTGATCGTGACAAAACAATTGCACTGATAATGAACTCCTCTGGATCTACTGGGTTACCTAA
GGGTGTGGCCCTTCCGCATAGAACTGCCTGCGTCAGATTCTCGCATGCCAGAGATCCTATTTTTGGCAAT
CAAATCATTCCGGATACTGCGATTTTAAGTGTTGTTCCATTCCATCACGGTTTTGGAATGTTTACTACAC
TCGGATATTTGATATGTGGATTTCGAGTCGTCTTAATGTATAGATTTGAAGAAGAGCTGTTTTTACGATC
CCTTCAGGATTACAAAATTCAAAGTGCGTTGCTAGTACCAACCCTATTTTCATTCTTCGCCAAAAGCACT
CTGATTGACAAATACGATTTATCTAATTTACACGAAATTGCTTCTGGGGGCGCACCTCTTTCGAAAGAAG
TCGGGGAAGCGGTTGCAAAACGCTTCCATCTTCCAGGGATACGACAAGGATATGGGCTCACTGAGACTAC
ATCAGCTATTCTGATTACACCCGAGGGGGATGATAAACCGGGCGCGGTCGGTAAAGTTGTTCCATTTTTT
GAAGCGAAGGTTGTGGATCTGGATACCGGGAAAACGCTGGGCGTTAATCAGAGAGGCGAATTATGTGTCA
GAGGACCTATGATTATGTGACTCGAGCATGCATCTAGAGGGCCCTATTCTATAGTGTCACCTAAATGCTA
GAGCTCGCTGATCAGCCTCGACTGTGCCTTCTAGTTGCCAGCCATCTGTTGTTTGCCCCTCCCCCGTGCC
TTCCTTGACCCTGGAAGGTGCCACTCCCACTGTCCTTTCCTAATAAAATGAGGAAATTGCATCGCATTGT
CTGAGTAGGTGTCATTCTATTCTGGGGGGTGGGGTGGGGCAGGACAGCAAGGGGGAGGATTGGGAAGACA
ATAGCAGGCATGCTGGGGATGCGGTGGGCTCTATGGCTTCTGAGGCGGAAAGAACCAGCTGGGGCTCTAG
GGGGTATCCCC
[124 nt withheld, positions 6242-6365]
C
[91 nt withheld, positions 6367-6457]
A
[49 nt withheld, positions 6459-6507]
CCTTTGACGTTGGAGTCCACGTTCTTT
[37 nt withheld, positions 6535-6571]
ACCCTATCTCGGTCTATTCTTTTGATTTATAAGGGATTTTGCCGATTTC
Features (pLannotate 1.2.2; 22 found; start..end, strand, type, name):
     64..393     +  promoter       SV40 promoter: SV40 enhancer and early promoter
    460..1251    +  CDS            neo: KKA2_KLEPN - Also known as kan, nptII. Experimental evidence at protein level: Swiss-Prot protein existence level 1. Resistance to kanamycin, neomycin, paromomycin, ribostamycin, butirosin and gentamicin B. From Klebsiella pneumoniae.
   1275..1433    +  CDS            ble (fragment): BLE_KLEPN - Experimental evidence at protein level: Swiss-Prot protein existence level 1. Binding protein with a strong affinity to the bleomycin family of antibiotics. Binds to CL990; an antimitotic-antibiotic compound. From Klebsiella pneumoniae.
   1428..1549    +  polyA_signal   SV40 poly(A) signal: SV40 polyadenylation signal
   1622..1638    -  protein_bind   lac operator: The lac repressor binds to the lac operator to inhibit transcription in E. coli. This inhibition can be relieved by adding lactose or isopropyl-β-D-thiogalactopyranoside (IPTG). lac repressor encoded by lacI
   1646..1676    -  promoter       lac promoter: promoter for the E. coli lac operon
   1691..1712    -  protein_bind   CAP binding site: CAP binding activates transcription in the presence of cAMP. E. coli catabolite activator protein
   1725..1817    -  CDS            lacI (fragment): lac repressor; lacI; The lac repressor binds to the lac operator to inhibit transcription in E. coli. This inhibition can be relieved by adding lactose or isopropyl-β-D-thiogalactopyranoside (IPTG).
   2000..2588    -  rep_origin     ori: high-copy-number ColE1/pMB1/pBR322/pUC origin of replication
   2759..3619    -  CDS            AmpR: β-lactamase; bla; confers resistance to ampicillin, carbenicillin, and related antibiotics
   3620..3724    -  promoter       AmpR promoter: bla
   3783..3835    -  misc_feature   bom (fragment): basis of mobility region from pBR322
   3990..4369    +  enhancer       CMV enhancer: human cytomegalovirus immediate early enhancer
   4370..4573    +  promoter       CMV promoter: human cytomegalovirus (CMV) immediate early promoter
   4569..4602    +  LTR            5' LTR (truncated) (fragment): truncated 5' long terminal repeat (LTR) from HIV-1
   4618..4636    +  promoter       T7 promoter: promoter for bacteriophage T7 RNA polymerase
   4656..4676    +  CDS            FLAG (fragment): FLAG® epitope tag, followed by an enterokinase cleavage site
   4704..5898    +  CDS            luciferase (fragment): firefly luciferase; luc
   5928..5946    -  promoter       SP6 promoter: promoter for bacteriophage SP6 RNA polymerase
   5972..6196    +  polyA_signal   bGH poly(A) signal: bovine growth hormone polyadenylation signal
   6200..6221    +  promoter       SV40 promoter (fragment): SV40 enhancer and early promoter
   6242..50      +  rep_origin     f1 ori (across the origin) (sequence partly withheld): f1 bacteriophage origin of replication; arrow indicates direction of (+) strand synthesis
