[The description below was written by a language model from this plasmid's Addgene catalogue record and pLannotate feature annotations shown in this document.]
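Description:
pcDNA3-FLAG-Luc-N is a mammalian expression plasmid built on the pcDNA3 backbone that produces the N-terminal fragment of firefly luciferase (residues 1–398, "LucN") on its own. It is propagated in E. coli as a high-copy plasmid through a ColE1/pUC-type origin with ampicillin selection (AmpR under its native bla promoter), and it also carries an f1 origin for single-stranded DNA production. For selection in mammalian cells, an SV40 enhancer/early promoter drives the neomycin phosphotransferase gene, terminated by an SV40 polyadenylation signal, allowing G418 selection of stable transfectants.

The expression cassette consists of the CMV immediate-early enhancer and promoter, followed by a T7 promoter, a backbone-encoded N-terminal FLAG epitope, the roughly 1.2 kb luciferase fragment cloned between EcoRI and XhoI sites, and a bovine growth hormone polyadenylation signal. An SP6 promoter lies in reverse orientation downstream of the insert; the T7 and SP6 sites serve as sequencing primer sites flanking it. The luciferase coding sequence carries two nucleotide changes (T576C and T591C) introduced to remove internal MfeI and EcoRI sites, which simplifies cloning. The FLAG tag permits detection or immunoprecipitation of the fragment. Short annotations such as the HIV-1 LTR, ble, lacI and bom fragments are small partial matches in the backbone, not functional elements.

The construct comes from work developing a split-luciferase reporter for detecting a cellular macromolecular complex. In such complementation assays, luciferase halves regain activity when brought together by interacting fusion partners. A plasmid expressing unfused LucN would be suited to use as a background control, though the record states only that it expresses LucN alone.
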