Addgene plasmid #58790: pcDNA3-FLAG-Luc-N
Purpose: Express LucN alone in mammalian cells
Depositing lab: Hiroyoshi Ariga. Depositing organization: Hokkaido University. Publication: A split luciferase-based reporter for detection of a cellular macromolecular complex. Maita H, Tomita K, Ariga H. Anal Biochem. 2014 Feb 3. pii: S0003-2697(14)00035-9. doi: 10.1016/j.ab.2014.01.015. PubMed 24503441.
Backbone
  Vector backbone: pcDNA3
  Vector type: Mammalian Expression
  Selectable markers: Neomycin (select with G418)
Growth in bacteria
  Bacterial resistance: Ampicillin, 100 μg/mL
  Growth temperature: 37°C
  Growth strain: XL1 Blue
  Copy number: High Copy
Gene/Insert
  Gene/Insert name: firefly Luciferase 1-398
  Insert size (bp): 1200
  Mutation: T576C,T591C to destroy MfeI and EcoRI sites
  Promoter: CMV
  Tag / fusion protein: FLAG (N terminal on backbone)
  Cloning method: Restriction Enzyme; 5′ cloning site EcoRI (not destroyed); 3′ cloning site XhoI (not destroyed)
  Sequencing primers: 5′ T7; 3′ SP6
Terms and licenses: Academic/Nonprofit Terms; Industry Terms: Not Available to Industry
How to cite: pcDNA3-FLAG-Luc-N was a gift from Hiroyoshi Ariga (Addgene plasmid # 58790 ; http://n2t.net/addgene:58790 ; RRID:Addgene_58790)
