>Addgene plasmid #58790 | pcDNA3-FLAG-Luc-N | addgene partial sequence | sequence record 93710 | CMV-F 5'-CGCAAATGGGCGGTAGGCGTG-3'
GCGAGCTCTCTGGCTACTAGAGAACCCACTGCTTACTGGCTTATCGAAATTAATACGACTCACTATAGGG
AGACCCAAGCTTATGGACTACAAGGACGACGATGACAAGGAACTAGCTCTAGTTGAATTCGGATCCATGG
AAGACGCCAAAAACATAAAGAAAGGCCCGGCGCCATTCTATCCTCTAGAGGATGGAACCGCTGGAGAGCA
ACTGCATAAGGCTATGAAGAGATACGCCCTGGTTCCTGGAACAATTGCTTTTACAGATGCACATATCGAG
GTGAACATCACGTACGCGGAATACTTCGAAATGTCCGTTCGGTTGGCAGAAGCTATGAAACGATATGGGC
TGAATACAAATCACAGAATCGTCGTATGCAGTGAAAACTCTCTTCAATTCTTTATGCCGGTGTTGGGCGC
GTTATTTATCGGAGTTGCAGTTGCGCCCGCGAACGACATTTATAATGAACGTGAATTGCTCAACAGTATG
AACATTTCGCAGCCTACCGTAGTGTTTGTTTCCAAAAAGGGGTTGCAAAAAATTTTGAACGTGCAAAAAA
AATTACCAATAATCCAGAAAATTATTATCATGGATTCTAAAACGGATTACCAGGGATTTCAGTCGATGTA
CACGTTCGTCACATCTCATCTACCTCCCGGTTTTAATGAATACGATTTTGTACCAGAGTCCTTTGATCGT
GACAAAACAATTGCACTGATAATGAACTCCTCTGGATCTACTGGGTTACCTAAGGGTGTGGCCCTTCCGC
ATAGAACTGCCTGCGTCAGATTCTCGCATGCCAGAGATCCTATTTTTGGCAATCAAATCATTCCGGATAC
TGCGA
