>Addgene plasmid #58790 | pcDNA3-FLAG-Luc-N | addgene partial sequence | sequence record 93730 | BGH-rev 5'-TAGAAGGCACAGTCGAGG-3'
CTATAGAATAGGGCCCTCTAGATGCATGCTCGAGTCACATAATCATAGGTCCTCTGACACATAATTCGCC
TCTCTGATTAACGCCCAGCGTTTTCCCGGTATCCAGATCCACAACCTTCGCTTCAAAAAATGGAACAACT
TTACCGACCGCGCCCGGTTTATCATCCCCCTCGGGTGTAATCAGAATAGCTGATGTAGTCTCAGTGAGCC
CATATCCTTGTCGTATCCCTGGAAGATGGAAGCGTTTTGCAACCGCTTCCCCGACTTCTTTCGAAAGAGG
TGCGCCCCCAGAAGCAATTTCGTGTAAATTAGATAAATCGTATTTGTCAATCAGAGTGCTTTTGGCGAAG
AATGAAAATAGGGTTGGTACTAGCAACGCACTTTGAATTTTGTAATCCTGAAGGGATCGTAAAAACAGCT
CTTCTTCAAATCTATACATTAAGACGACTCGAAATCCACATATCAAATATCCGAGTGTAGTAAACATTCC
AAAACCGTGATGGAATGGAACAACACTTAAAATCGCAGTATCCGGAATGATTTGATTGCCAAAAATAGGA
TCTCTGGCATGCGAGAATCTGACGCAGGCAGTTCTATGCGGAAGGGCCACACCCTTAGGTAACCCAGTAG
ATCCAGAGGAGTTCATTATCAGTGCAATTGTTTTGTCACGATCAAAGGACTCTGGTACAAAATCGTATTC
ATTAAAACCGGGAGGTAGATGAGATGTGACGAACGTGTACATCGACTGAAATCCCTGGTAATCCGTTTTA
GAATCCATGATAATAATTTTCTGGATTATTGGTAATTTTTTTTGCACGTTCAAAATTTTTTGCAACCCCT
TTTTGGAAACAAACACTACGGTAGGCTGCGAAATGTTCATACTGTTGAGCAATTCACGTTCATTATAAAT
GTCGTTCGCGGGCGCAACTGCAACTCCGAT
